Addgene plasmid #38239: pLJM60-eIF4E
Depositing lab: David Sabatini. Depositing organization: Whitehead Institute for Biomedical Research. Publication: A unifying model for mTORC1-mediated regulation of mRNA translation. Thoreen CC, Chantranupong L, Keys HR, Wang T, Gray NS, Sabatini DM. Nature. 2012 May 2;485(7396):109-13. doi: 10.1038/nature11083. PubMed 22552098.
Backbone
  Vector backbone: pLJM60
  Backbone size w/o insert (bp): 4500
  Total vector size (bp): 5200
  Modifications to backbone: None.
  Vector type: Mammalian Expression, Lentiviral
Growth in bacteria
  Bacterial resistance: Ampicillin, 100 μg/mL
  Growth temperature: 37°C
  Growth strain: DH5alpha
  Copy number: Unknown
Gene/Insert
  Gene/Insert name: eIF4E
  Species: R. norvegicus (rat)
  Insert size (bp): 656
  Entrez Gene: Eif4e
  Promoter: CMV
  Tag / fusion protein: FLAG (N terminal on backbone)
  Cloning method: Restriction Enzyme; 5′ cloning site Sal1 (not destroyed); 3′ cloning site Not1 (not destroyed)
  Sequencing primers: 5′ ATAAGTCGACGATGGCGACTGTGGAACCGGA; 3′ GGATGCGGCCGCTTAAACAACAAACCTATTT
Terms and licenses: Academic/Nonprofit Terms; Industry Terms: Not Available to Industry
How to cite: pLJM60-eIF4E was a gift from David Sabatini (Addgene plasmid # 38239 ; http://n2t.net/addgene:38239 ; RRID:Addgene_38239)
