[The description below was written by a language model from this plasmid's Addgene catalogue record and pLannotate feature annotations shown in this document.]
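Description:
pLJM60-eIF4E is a third-generation-style, self-inactivating HIV-1 lentiviral transfer plasmid for expressing FLAG-tagged eIF4E, the mRNA cap-binding translation initiation factor, in mammalian cells. The catalogue lists the insert as rat Eif4e (about 656 bp) cloned between SalI and NotI sites, downstream of a FLAG epitope supplied by the backbone so that the tag sits at the N terminus. In bacteria the plasmid is maintained through a high-copy ColE1/pUC-type origin with ampicillin resistance (bla). An f1 origin and remnants of a lac/lacZα cloning region with T3 and T7 promoters are also present.

The viral portion begins with an RSV promoter fused to a truncated 5' LTR, which makes genomic RNA production in packaging cells Tat-independent. It is followed by the Ψ packaging signal with a gag fragment, the Rev response element and an env fragment. The CMV enhancer/promoter, with a short piece of CMV intron A, drives the FLAG-eIF4E open reading frame. The annotation also detects an SP6 promoter and a partial IgH signal-sequence match just upstream of the tag, whose significance the record does not explain. A cPPT/CTS element lies after the insert, followed by a human PGK promoter driving puromycin N-acetyltransferase for selection of transduced cells, then the ΔU3 3' LTR, an SV40 poly(A) signal and the SV40 origin.

The sequenced record is 9,389 nt, considerably larger than the roughly 5.2 kb total stated in the catalogue fields, so the listed sizes appear to be inaccurate. The construct suits transient transfection or stable lentiviral expression of tagged eIF4E, and it was deposited with a study of mTORC1-mediated regulation of mRNA translation.
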