Features (pLannotate 1.2.2; 32 found; start..end, strand, type, name):
      1..227     +  promoter       RSV promoter: Rous sarcoma virus enhancer/promoter
    228..408     +  LTR            5' LTR (truncated): truncated 5' long terminal repeat (LTR) from HIV-1
    455..580     +  misc_feature   HIV-1 Ψ: packaging signal of human immunodeficiency virus type 1
    564..902     +  CDS            HIV-1 gag (fragment): gag protein from human immunodeficiency virus 1; gag
   1077..1310    +  misc_feature   RRE: The Rev response element (RRE) of HIV-1 allows for Rev-dependent mRNA export from the nucleus to the cytoplasm.
   1503..1572    -  ncRNA          RNA-OUT: Accession: RF00240 - RNA-OUT
   2767..3069    +  CDS            env (fragment): ENV_HV1MA - Experimental evidence at protein level: Swiss-Prot protein existence level 1. [Transmembrane protein gp41]: Acts as a class I viral fusion protein. Under the current model, the protein has at least 3 conformational states: pre-fusion native state, pre-hairpin intermediate state, and post-fusion hairpin state. During fusion of viral and target intracellular membranes, the coiled coil regions (heptad repeats) assume a trimer-of-hairpins structure, positioning the fusion peptide in close proximity to the C-terminal region of the ectodomain. The formation of this structure appears to d
   3052..3183    +  enhancer       CMV enhancer (fragment): human cytomegalovirus immediate early enhancer; contains an 18-bp deletion relative to the standard CMV enhancer
   3184..3387    +  promoter       CMV promoter: human cytomegalovirus (CMV) immediate early promoter
   3523..3566    +  intron         CMV intron (fragment): modified intron A from human cytomegalovirus
   3618..3636    +  promoter       SP6 promoter: promoter for bacteriophage SP6 RNA polymerase
   3640..3677    +  CDS            IgH signal sequence (fragment): signal sequence from the mouse immunoglobulin heavy chain variable region
   3730..3750    +  CDS            FLAG (fragment): FLAG® epitope tag, followed by an enterokinase cleavage site
   3835..4425    +  CDS            Eif4e (fragment): IF4E_MOUSE - Experimental evidence at protein level: Swiss-Prot protein existence level 1. Recognizes and binds the 7-methylguanosine-containing mRNA cap during an early step in the initiation of protein synthesis and facilitates ribosome binding by inducing the unwinding of the mRNAs secondary structures (By similarity). In addition to its role in translation initiation, also acts as a regulator of translation and stability in the cytoplasm (PubMed:18805096, PubMed:25456498). Component of the CYFIP1-EIF4E-FMR1 complex which binds to the mRNA cap and mediates translational repression: in the c
   4483..4600    +  misc_feature   cPPT/CTS: central polypurine tract and central termination sequence of HIV-1
   4649..5159    +  promoter       hPGK promoter: human phosphoglycerate kinase 1 promoter
   5181..5780    +  CDS            PuroR: puromycin N-acetyltransferase; pac from Streptomyces alboniger; confers resistance to puromycin
   5823..5906    +  CDS            nef (fragment): NEF_HV1Z2 - Experimental evidence at protein level: Swiss-Prot protein existence level 1. Extracellular Nef protein targets CD4(+) T-lymphocytes for apoptosis by interacting with CXCR4 surface receptors. From Human immunodeficiency virus type 1 group M subtype D (isolate Z2/CDC-Z34) (HIV-1).
   5908..6141    +  LTR            3' LTR (ΔU3): self-inactivating 3' long terminal repeat (LTR) from HIV-1
   6213..6334    +  polyA_signal   SV40 poly(A) signal: SV40 polyadenylation signal
   6374..6509    +  rep_origin     SV40 ori: SV40 origin of replication
   6530..6548    -  promoter       T7 promoter: promoter for bacteriophage T7 RNA polymerase
   6556..6711    +  CDS            lacZα (fragment): LacZα fragment of β-galactosidase; lacZ fragment
   6716..7144    +  rep_origin     f1 ori (sequence partly withheld): f1 bacteriophage origin of replication; arrow indicates direction of (+) strand synthesis
   7197..7301    +  promoter       AmpR promoter: bla
   7302..8162    +  CDS            AmpR: β-lactamase; bla; confers resistance to ampicillin, carbenicillin, and related antibiotics
   8333..8921    +  rep_origin     ori: high-copy-number ColE1/pMB1/pBR322/pUC origin of replication
   9104..9196    +  CDS            lacI (fragment): lac repressor; lacI; The lac repressor binds to the lac operator to inhibit transcription in E. coli. This inhibition can be relieved by adding lactose or isopropyl-β-D-thiogalactopyranoside (IPTG).
   9209..9230    +  protein_bind   CAP binding site: CAP binding activates transcription in the presence of cAMP. E. coli catabolite activator protein
   9245..9275    +  promoter       lac promoter: promoter for the E. coli lac operon
   9283..9299    +  protein_bind   lac operator: The lac repressor binds to the lac operator to inhibit transcription in E. coli. This inhibition can be relieved by adding lactose or isopropyl-β-D-thiogalactopyranoside (IPTG). lac repressor encoded by lacI
   9344..9362    +  promoter       T3 promoter: promoter for bacteriophage T3 RNA polymerase
>Addgene plasmid #38239 | pLJM60-eIF4E | addgene full sequence | sequence record 203653 | Addgene NGS Result
TGTAGTCTTATGCAATACTCTTGTAGTCTTGCAACATGGTAACGATGAGTTAGCAACATGCCTTACAAGG
AGAGAAAAAGCACCGTGCATGCCGATTGGTGGAAGTAAGGTGGTACGATCGTGCCTTATTAGGAAGGCAA
CAGACGGGTCTGACATGGATTGGACGAACCACTGAATTGCCGCATTGCAGAGATATTGTATTTAAGTGCC
TAGCTCGATACATAAACGGGTCTCTCTGGTTAGACCAGATCTGAGCCTGGGAGCTCTCTGGCTAACTAGG
GAACCCACTGCTTAAGCCTCAATAAAGCTTGCCTTGAGTGCTTCAAGTAGTGTGTGCCCGTCTGTTGTGT
GACTCTGGTAACTAGAGATCCCTCAGACCCTTTTAGTCAGTGTGGAAAATCTCTAGCAGTGGCGCCCGAA
CAGGGACTTGAAAGCGAAAGGGAAACCAGAGGAGCTCTCTCGACGCAGGACTCGGCTTGCTGAAGCGCGC
ACGGCAAGAGGCGAGGGGCGGCGACTGGTGAGTACGCCAAAAATTTTGACTAGCGGAGGCTAGAAGGAGA
GAGATGGGTGCGAGAGCGTCAGTATTAAGCGGGGGAGAATTAGATCGCGATGGGAAAAAATTCGGTTAAG
GCCAGGGGGAAAGAAAAAATATAAATTAAAACATATAGTATGGGCAAGCAGGGAGCTAGAACGATTCGCA
GTTAATCCTGGCCTGTTAGAAACATCAGAAGGCTGTAGACAAATACTGGGACAGCTACAACCATCCCTTC
AGACAGGATCAGAAGAACTTAGATCATTATATAATACAGTAGCAACCCTCTATTGTGTGCATCAAAGGAT
AGAGATAAAAGACACCAAGGAAGCTTTAGACAAGATAGAGGAAGAGCAAAACAAAAGTAAGACCACCGCA
CAGCAAGCGGCCGGCCGCTGATCTTCAGACCTGGAGGAGGAGATATGAGGGACAATTGGAGAAGTGAATT
ATATAAATATAAAGTAGTAAAAATTGAACCATTAGGAGTAGCACCCACCAAGGCAAAGAGAAGAGTGGTG
CAGAGAGAAAAAAGAGCAGTGGGAATAGGAGCTTTGTTCCTTGGGTTCTTGGGAGCAGCAGGAAGCACTA
TGGGCGCAGCGTCAATGACGCTGACGGTACAGGCCAGACAATTATTGTCTGGTATAGTGCAGCAGCAGAA
CAATTTGCTGAGGGCTATTGAGGCGCAACAGCATCTGTTGCAACTCACAGTCTGGGGCATCAAGCAGCTC
CAGGCAAGAATCCTGGCTGTGGAAAGATACCTAAAGGATCAACAGCTCCTGGGGATTTGGGGTTGCTCTG
GAAAACTCATTTGCACCACTGCTGTGCCTTGGAATGCTAGTTGGAGTAATAAATCTCTGGAACAGATTTG
GAATCACACGACCTGGATGGAGTGGGACAGAGAAATTAACAATTACACAAGCTTAATACTGATGAATCCC
CTAATGATTTTTATCAAAATCATTAAGTTAAGGTAGATACACATCTTGTCATATGATCAAATGGTTTCGC
CAAAAATCAATAATCAGACAACAAAATGTGCGAACTCGATATTTTACACGACTCTCTTTACCAATTCTGC
CCCGAATTACACTTAAAACGACTCAACAGCTTAACGTTGGCTTGCCACGCCTTACTTGACTGTAAAACTC
TCACTCTTACCGAACTTGGCCGTAACCTGCCAACCAAAGCGAGAACAAAACATAACATCAAACGAATCGA
CCGATTGTTAGGTAATCGTCACCTCCACAAAGAGCGACTCGCTGTATACCGTTGGCATGCTAGCTTTATC
TGTTCGGGCAATACGATGCCCATTGTACTTGTTGACTGGTCTGATATCCGTGAGCAAAAACGGCTTATGG
TATTGCGAGCTTCAGTCGCACTACACGGTCGTTCTGTTACTCTTTATGAGAAAGCGTTCCCGCTTTCAGA
GCAATGTTCAAAGAAAGCTCATGACCAATTTCTAGCCGACCTTGCGAGCATTCTACCGAGTAACACCACA
CCGCTCATTGTCAGTGATGCTGGCTTTAAAGTGCCATGGTATAAATCCGTTGAGAAGCTGGGTTGGTACT
GGTTAAGTCGAGTAAGAGGAAAAGTACAATATGCAGACCTAGGAGCGGAAAACTGGAAACCTATCAGCAA
CTTACATGATATGTCATCTAGTCACTCAAAGACTTTAGGCTATAAGAGGCTGACTAAAAGCAATCCAATC
TCATGCCAAATTCTATTGTATAAATCTCGCTCTAAAGGCCGAAAAAATCAGCGCTCGACACGGACTCATT
GTCACCACCCGTCACCTAAAATCTACTCAGCGTCGGCAAAGGAGCCATGGATTCTAGCAACTAACTTACC
TGTTGAAATTCGAACACCCAAACAACTTGTTAATATCTATTCGAAGCGAATGCAGATTGAAGAAACCTTC
CGAGACTTGAAAAGTCCTGCCTACGGACTAGGCCTACGCCATAGCCGAACGAGCAGCTCAGAGCGTTTTG
ATATCATGCTGCTAATCGCCCTGATGCTTCAACTAACATGTTGGCTTGCGGGCGTTCATGCTCAGAAACA
AGGTTGGGACAAGCACTTCCAGGCTAACACAGTCAGAAATCGAAACGTACTCTCAACAGTTCGCTTAGGC
ATGGAAGTTTTGCGGCATTCTGGCTACACAATAACAAGGGAAGACTTACTCGTGGCTGCAACCCTACTAG
CTCAAAATTTATTCACACATGGTTACGCTTTGGGGAAATTATGAGGGGATCTCTCAGAGCTTAATACACT
CCTTAATTGAAGAATCGCAAAACCAGCAAGAAAAGAATGAACAAGAATTATTGGAATTAGATAAATGGGC
AAGTTTGTGGAATTGGTTTAACATAACAAATTGGCTGTGGTATATAAAATTATTCATAATGATAGTAGGA
GGCTTGGTAGGTTTAAGAATAGTTTTTGCTGTACTTTCTATAGTGAATAGAGTTAGGCAGGGATATTCAC
CATTATCGTTTCAGACCCACCTCCCAACCCCGAGGGGACCCCATATGCCAAGTACGCCCCCTATTGACGT
CAATGACGGTAAATGGCCCGCCTGGCATTATGCCCAGTACATGACCTTATGGGACTTTCCTACTTGGCAG
TACATCTACGTATTAGTCATCGCTATTACCATGGTGATGCGGTTTTGGCAGTACATCAATGGGCGTGGAT
AGCGGTTTGACTCACGGGGATTTCCAAGTCTCCACCCCATTGACGTCAATGGGAGTTTGTTTTGGCACCA
AAATCAACGGGACTTTCCAAAATGTCGTAACAACTCCGCCCCATTGACGCAAATGGGCGGTAGGCGTGTA
CGGTGGGAGGTCTATATAAGCAGAGCTCGTTTAGTGAACCGTCAGATCGCCTGGAGACGCCATCCACGCT
GTTTTGACCTCCATAGAAGACACCGGGACCGATCCAGCCTCCGCGGCCGGGAACGGTGCATTGGAACGCG
GATTCCCCGTGCCAAGAGTGACGTAAGTACCGCCTATAGAGTCTATAGGCCCACCCCCTTGGCTTCGTTA
GAACGCGGCTACAATTAATACATAACCTTATGTATCATACACATACGATTTAGGTGACACTATAGAATAA
CATCCACTTTGCCTTTCTCTCCACAGGTGTCCACTCCCAGGTCCAACTGCACCTCGGTTCTATCGATTGA
ATTCACCATGGAAATGGACTACAAGGATGACGATGACAAGGGTGGTGGTGGTGGTGCGTCGACGATGGCG
ACTGTGGAACCGGAAACCACCCCTACCACTAATCCCCCACCTGCAGAAGAGGAAAAAACAGAGTCTAATC
AGGAGGTTGCTAACCCAGAGCACTATATTAAACACCCTCTACAGAACAGGTGGGCACTCTGGTTTTTTAA
AAATGATAAAAGCAAAACTTGGCAAGCAAACCTTCGATTGATCTCTAAGTTTGATACTGTTGAAGACTTT
TGGGCTCTATACAACCATATCCAGTTGTCTAGTAATTTAATGCCTGGCTGTGACTACTCACTTTTTAAGG
ACGGGATTGAGCCTATGTGGGAAGATGAGAAAAACAAACGAGGAGGACGGTGGCTGATCACACTGAACAA
GCAGCAGAGACGGAGTGACCTCGATCGCTTCTGGCTAGAGACACTGCTGTGCCTTATTGGAGAATCTTTC
GATGACTACAGTGATGATGTGTGTGGAGCTGTTGTTAATGTTAGAGCTAAAGGTGATAAGATAGCAATAT
GGACTACTGAGTGTGAAAACAGAGATGCAGTCACACACATAGGGAGGGTATACAAGGAAAGGTTAGGACT
TCCTCCGAAGATAGTGATTGGTTATCAGTCCCACGCAGACACAGCTACAAAGAGCGGCTCTACCACTAAA
AATAGGTTTGTTGTTTAAGCGGCCGCAGTGAGAATTCTCGACCTCGAGACAAATGGCAGTATTCATCCAC
AATTTTAAAAGAAAAGGGGGGATTGGGGGGTACAGTGCAGGGGAAAGAATAGTAGACATAATAGCAACAG
ACATACAAACTAAAGAATTACAAAAACAAATTACAAAAATTCAAAATTTTCGGGTTTATTACAGGGACAG
CAGAGATCCACTTTGGCCGCGGCTCGAGGGGGTTGGGGTTGCGCCTTTTCCAAGGCAGCCCTGGGTTTGC
GCAGGGACGCGGCTGCTCTGGGCGTGGTTCCGGGAAACGCAGCGGCGCCGACCCTGGGTCTCGCACATTC
TTCACGTCCGTTCGCAGCGTCACCCGGATCTTCGCCGCTACCCTTGTGGGCCCCCCGGCGACGCTTCCTG
CTCCGCCCCTAAGTCGGGAAGGTTCCTTGCGGTTCGCGGCGTGCCGGACGTGACAAACGGAAGCCGCACG
TCTCACTAGTACCCTCGCAGACGGACAGCGCCAGGGAGCAATGGCAGCGCGCCGACCGCGATGGGCTGTG
GCCAATAGCGGCTGCTCAGCAGGGCGCGCCGAGAGCAGCGGCCGGGAAGGGGCGGTGCGGGAGGCGGGGT
GTGGGGCGGTAGTGTGGGCCCTGTTCCTGCCCGCGCGGTGTTCCGCATTCTGCAAGCCTCCGGAGCGCAC
GTCGGCAGTCGGCTCCCTCGTTGACCGAATCACCGACCTCTCTCCCCAGGGGGATCCACCGGAGCTTACC
ATGACCGAGTACAAGCCCACGGTGCGCCTCGCCACCCGCGACGACGTCCCCAGGGCCGTACGCACCCTCG
CCGCCGCGTTCGCCGACTACCCCGCCACGCGCCACACCGTCGATCCGGACCGCCACATCGAGCGGGTCAC
CGAGCTGCAAGAACTCTTCCTCACGCGCGTCGGGCTCGACATCGGCAAGGTGTGGGTCGCGGACGACGGC
GCCGCGGTGGCGGTCTGGACCACGCCGGAGAGCGTCGAAGCGGGGGCGGTGTTCGCCGAGATCGGCCCGC
GCATGGCCGAGTTGAGCGGTTCCCGGCTGGCCGCGCAGCAACAGATGGAAGGCCTCCTGGCGCCGCACCG
GCCCAAGGAGCCCGCGTGGTTCCTGGCCACCGTCGGCGTCTCGCCCGACCACCAGGGCAAGGGTCTGGGC
AGCGCCGTCGTGCTCCCCGGAGTGGAGGCGGCCGAGCGCGCCGGGGTGCCCGCCTTCCTGGAGACCTCCG
CGCCCCGCAACCTCCCCTTCTACGAGCGGCTCGGCTTCACCGTCACCGCCGACGTCGAGGTGCCCGAAGG
ACCGCGCACCTGGTGCATGACCCGCAAGCCCGGTGCCTGACGCCCGCCCCACGACCCGCAGCGCCCGACC
GAAAGGAGCGCACGACCCCATGCATCGGTACCTTTAAGACCAATGACTTACAAGGCAGCTGTAGATCTTA
GCCACTTTTTAAAAGAAAAGGGGGGACTGGAAGGGCTAATTCACTCCCAACGAAGACAAGATCTGCTTTT
TGCTTGTACTGGGTCTCTCTGGTTAGACCAGATCTGAGCCTGGGAGCTCTCTGGCTAACTAGGGAACCCA
CTGCTTAAGCCTCAATAAAGCTTGCCTTGAGTGCTTCAAGTAGTGTGTGCCCGTCTGTTGTGTGACTCTG
GTAACTAGAGATCCCTCAGACCCTTTTAGTCAGTGTGGAAAATCTCTAGCAGTAGTAGTTCATGTCATCT
TATTATTCAGTATTTATAACTTGCAAAGAAATGAATATCAGAGAGTGAGAGGAACTTGTTTATTGCAGCT
TATAATGGTTACAAATAAAGCAATAGCATCACAAATTTCACAAATAAAGCATTTTTTTCACTGCATTCTA
GTTGTGGTTTGTCCAAACTCATCAATGTATCTTATCATGTCTGGCTCTAGCTATCCCGCCCCTAACTCCG
CCCATCCCGCCCCTAACTCCGCCCAGTTCCGCCCATTCTCCGCCCCATGGCTGACTAATTTTTTTTATTT
ATGCAGAGGCCGAGGCCGCCTCGGCCTCTGAGCTATTCCAGAAGTAGTGAGGAGGCTTTTTTGGAGGCCT
AGGGACGTACCCAATTCGCCCTATAGTGAGTCGTATTACGCGCGCTCACTGGCCGTCGTTTTACAACGTC
GTGACTGGGAAAACCCTGGCGTTACCCAACTTAATCGCCTTGCAGCACATCCCCCTTTCGCCAGCTGGCG
TAATAGCGAAGAGGCCCGCACCGATCGCCCTTCCCAACAGTTGCGCAGCCTGAATGGCGAATGGG
[124 nt withheld, positions 6716-6839]
C
[91 nt withheld, positions 6841-6931]
A
[49 nt withheld, positions 6933-6981]
CCTTTGACGTTGGAGTCCACGTTCTTT
[37 nt withheld, positions 7009-7045]
ACCCTATCTCGGTCTATTCTTTTGATTTATAAGGGATTTTGCCGATTTCGGCCTATTGGTTAAAAAATGA
GCTGATTTAACAAAAATTTAACGCGAATTTTAACAAAATATTAACGCTTACAATTTAGGTGGCACTTTTC
GGGGAAATGTGCGCGGAACCCCTATTTGTTTATTTTTCTAAATACATTCAAATATGTATCCGCTCATGAG
ACAATAACCCTGATAAATGCTTCAATAATATTGAAAAAGGAAGAGTATGAGTATTCAACATTTCCGTGTC
GCCCTTATTCCCTTTTTTGCGGCATTTTGCCTTCCTGTTTTTGCTCACCCAGAAACGCTGGTGAAAGTAA
AAGATGCTGAAGATCAGTTGGGTGCACGAGTGGGTTACATCGAACTGGATCTCAACAGCGGTAAGATCCT
TGAGAGTTTTCGCCCCGAAGAACGTTTTCCAATGATGAGCACTTTTAAAGTTCTGCTATGTGGCGCGGTA
TTATCCCGTATTGACGCCGGGCAAGAGCAACTCGGTCGCCGCATACACTATTCTCAGAATGACTTGGTTG
AGTACTCACCAGTCACAGAAAAGCATCTTACGGATGGCATGACAGTAAGAGAATTATGCAGTGCTGCCAT
AACCATGAGTGATAACACTGCGGCCAACTTACTTCTGACAACGATCGGAGGACCGAAGGAGCTAACCGCT
TTTTTGCACAACATGGGGGATCATGTAACTCGCCTTGATCGTTGGGAACCGGAGCTGAATGAAGCCATAC
CAAACGACGAGCGTGACACCACGATGCCTGTAGCAATGGCAACAACGTTGCGCAAACTATTAACTGGCGA
ACTACTTACTCTAGCTTCCCGGCAACAATTAATAGACTGGATGGAGGCGGATAAAGTTGCAGGACCACTT
CTGCGCTCGGCCCTTCCGGCTGGCTGGTTTATTGCTGATAAATCTGGAGCCGGTGAGCGTGGGTCTCGCG
GTATCATTGCAGCACTGGGGCCAGATGGTAAGCCCTCCCGTATCGTAGTTATCTACACGACGGGGAGTCA
GGCAACTATGGATGAACGAAATAGACAGATCGCTGAGATAGGTGCCTCACTGATTAAGCATTGGTAACTG
TCAGACCAAGTTTACTCATATATACTTTAGATTGATTTAAAACTTCATTTTTAATTTAAAAGGATCTAGG
TGAAGATCCTTTTTGATAATCTCATGACCAAAATCCCTTAACGTGAGTTTTCGTTCCACTGAGCGTCAGA
CCCCGTAGAAAAGATCAAAGGATCTTCTTGAGATCCTTTTTTTCTGCGCGTAATCTGCTGCTTGCAAACA
AAAAAACCACCGCTACCAGCGGTGGTTTGTTTGCCGGATCAAGAGCTACCAACTCTTTTTCCGAAGGTAA
CTGGCTTCAGCAGAGCGCAGATACCAAATACTGTTCTTCTAGTGTAGCCGTAGTTAGGCCACCACTTCAA
GAACTCTGTAGCACCGCCTACATACCTCGCTCTGCTAATCCTGTTACCAGTGGCTGCTGCCAGTGGCGAT
AAGTCGTGTCTTACCGGGTTGGACTCAAGACGATAGTTACCGGATAAGGCGCAGCGGTCGGGCTGAACGG
GGGGTTCGTGCACACAGCCCAGCTTGGAGCGAACGACCTACACCGAACTGAGATACCTACAGCGTGAGCT
ATGAGAAAGCGCCACGCTTCCCGAAGGGAGAAAGGCGGACAGGTATCCGGTAAGCGGCAGGGTCGGAACA
GGAGAGCGCACGAGGGAGCTTCCAGGGGGAAACGCCTGGTATCTTTATAGTCCTGTCGGGTTTCGCCACC
TCTGACTTGAGCGTCGATTTTTGTGATGCTCGTCAGGGGGGCGGAGCCTATGGAAAAACGCCAGCAACGC
GGCCTTTTTACGGTTCCTGGCCTTTTGCTGGCCTTTTGCTCACATGTTCTTTCCTGCGTTATCCCCTGAT
TCTGTGGATAACCGTATTACCGCCTTTGAGTGAGCTGATACCGCTCGCCGCAGCCGAACGACCGAGCGCA
GCGAGTCAGTGAGCGAGGAAGCGGAAGAGCGCCCAATACGCAAACCGCCTCTCCCCGCGCGTTGGCCGAT
TCATTAATGCAGCTGGCACGACAGGTTTCCCGACTGGAAAGCGGGCAGTGAGCGCAACGCAATTAATGTG
AGTTAGCTCACTCATTAGGCACCCCAGGCTTTACACTTTATGCTTCCGGCTCGTATGTTGTGTGGAATTG
TGAGCGGATAACAATTTCACACAGGAAACAGCTATGACCATGATTACGCCAAGCGCGCAATTAACCCTCA
CTAAAGGGAACAAAAGCTGGAGCTGCAAGCTTAA
