>Addgene plasmid #38239 | pLJM60-eIF4E | addgene partial sequence | sequence record 51161 | CMV-F 5'-CGCAAATGGGCGGTAGGCGTG-3'
CCGTCAGATCGCCTGGAGACGCCATCCACGCTGTTTTGACCTCCATAGAAGACACCGGGACCGATCCAGC
CTCCGCGGCCGGGAACGGTGCATTGGAACGCGGATTCCCCGTGCCAAGAGTGACGTAAGTACCGCCTATA
GAGTCTATAGGCCCACCCCCTTGGCTTCGTTAGAACGCGGCTACAATTAATACATAACCTTATGTATCAT
ACACATACGATTTAGGTGACACTATAGAATAACATCCACTTTGCCTTTCTCTCCACAGGTGTCCACTCCC
AGGTCCAACTGCACCTCGGTTCTATCGATTGAATTCACCATGGAAATGGACTACAAGGATGACGATGACA
AGGGTGGTGGTGGTGGTGCGTCGACGATGGCGACTGTGGAACCGGAAACCACCCCTACCACTAATCCCCC
ACCTGCAGAAGAGGAAAAAACAGAGTCTAATCAGGAGGTTGCTAACCCAGAGCACTATATTAAACACCCT
CTACAGAACAGGTGGGCACTCTGGTTTTTTAAAAATGATAAAAGCAAAACTTGGCAAGCAAACCTTCGAT
TGATCTCTAAGTTTGATACTGTTGAAGACTTTTGGGCTCTATACAACCATATCCAGTTGTCTAGTAATTT
AATGCCTGGCTGTGACTACTCACTTTTTAAGGACGGGATTGAGCCTATGTGGGAAGATGAGAAAAACAAA
CGAGGAGGACGGTGGCTGATCACACTGAACAAGCAGCAGAGACGGAGTGACCTCGATCGCTTCTGGCTAG
AGACACTGCTGTGCCT
